>Addgene plasmid #70462 | R777-E178 Hs.PIK3R4-nostop | depositor full sequence | sequence record 125911 | Full Sequence
TTAACGCTAGCATGGATGTTTTCCCAGTCACGACGTTGTAAAACGACGGCCAGTCTTAAAATTCGAGCTC
GGTCCGAGGATCCGAAATAATGATTTTATTTTGACTGATAGTGACCTGTTCGTTGCAACAAATTGATAAG
CAATGCTTTTTTATAATGCCAACTTTGTACAAAAAAGTTGGCACCATGGGAAATCAGCTTGCTGGCATTG
CTCCCTCCCAGATCCTTTCTGTAGAGAGTTATTTTTCAGATATTCATGACTTTGAATATGATAAAAGCCT
GGGGAGTACTCGGTTTTTTAAAGTTGCTCGAGCCAAGCACCGAGAAGGCCTGGTCGTTGTGAAGGTTTTT
GCAATTCAGGATCCCACATTGCCTTTAACCAGCTATAAACAAGAGCTGGAGGAACTGAAAATCAGGCTTA
ATTCTGCACAGAATTGTCTACCTTTCCAGAAAGCATCAGAAAAAGCATCTGAGAAAGCAGCTATGCTCTT
TAGGCAGTATGTGCGAGACAATCTCTATGATCGCATCAGTACCCGTCCATTCTTGAATAACATTGAGAAG
CGCTGGATTGCTTTCCAGATCCTGACAGCTGTGGACCAAGCACACAAATCTGGAGTTCGTCATGGGGACA
TCAAGACTGAGAATGTGATGGTCACCAGTTGGAATTGGGTTCTTCTAACTGATTTTGCCAGTTTTAAGCC
CACTTATCTTCCAGAAGACAACCCGGCAGATTTCAATTATTTCTTTGACACATCACGGAGGAGAACTTGC
TATATTGCTCCTGAACGTTTTGTTGATGGTGGGATGTTTGCCACTGAGTTAGAATATATGAGAGATCCTT
CAACTCCGCTTGTAGACTTAAATAGCAATCAGAGAACAAGAGGAGAGTTGAAGAGAGCAATGGACATCTT
TTCAGCAGGTTGTGTGATAGCTGAGCTTTTTACAGAAGGTGTACCATTATTTGATCTCTCTCAACTTTTG
GCTTATAGAAATGGACATTTTTTCCCTGAACAAGTGCTAAATAAAATTGAAGATCACAGTATCAGAGAAT
TGGTAACTCAGATGATTCACCGTGAGCCAGATAAACGTTTAGAGGCAGAAGATTACTTAAAACAGCAGCG
TGGCAATGCCTTTCCTGAAATATTTTACACTTTTCTTCAGCCCTACATGGCCCAGTTTGCCAAGGAAACG
TTTCTTTCTGCAGATGAGCGTATTCTGGTTATACGGAAGGATTTGGGCAACATTATTCACAATCTCTGTG
GACATGATCTGCCAGAAAAAGCCGAAGGAGAGCCTAAGGAAAATGGGCTGGTTATCTTGGTATCTGTTAT
AACATCCTGCCTACAGACCCTTAAATACTGTGATTCCAAACTAGCTGCTTTGGAACTGATTCTTCATTTG
GCTCCAAGATTAAGTGTTGAAATCCTTTTGGATCGTATTACTCCATATCTTTTGCATTTCAGCAATGACT
CTGTTCCTAGGGTGAGGGCTGAAGCCTTGAGGACGTTGACCAAAGTTCTTGCTCTCGTCAAAGAGGTTCC
TCGTAATGATATCAATATTTATCCGGAATACATTCTGCCAGGCATAGCCCACTTAGCCCAAGATGATGCT
ACTATCGTTAGACTAGCCTATGCTGAAAACATAGCTCTGCTGGCAGAAACAGCTCTGAGATTCCTGGAAT
TAGTACAGTTAAAAAATCTTAATATGGAAAATGACCCCAATAATGAAGAAATAGATGAGGTTACACATCC
AAATGGAAATTATGACACAGAGCTCCAAGCCTTACATGAAATGGTCCAGCAGAAAGTTGTTACTTTGCTA
AGTGACCCTGAAAATATTGTAAAACAAACCTTGATGGAAAATGGAATAACACGGCTGTGTGTATTCTTTG
GACGTCAGAAAGCCAACGATGTTTTGTTGTCCCACATGATTACTTTCCTAAATGATAAGAATGATTGGCA
TCTACGTGGAGCATTTTTTGATAGTATAGTTGGTGTTGCTGCCTATGTTGGCTGGCAAAGCTCCTCAATT
CTCAAGCCTCTGCTGCAACAAGGTCTTAGTGATGCTGAGGAATTTGTCATTGTGAAAGCTCTTTATGCCC
TTACTTGTATGTGCCAGTTAGGACTGCTACAAAAACCCCATGTTTACGAATTTGCCAGTGATATTGCCCC
CTTCCTGTGTCATCCCAATTTATGGATACGTTATGGTGCCGTGGGATTTATCACAGTGGTAGCTCGTCAA
ATAAGTACAGCTGATGTCTACTGTAAACTGATGCCTTATCTTGACCCATATATTACCCAACCAATAATAC
AGATTGAAAGAAAACTTGTTCTGCTCAGTGTTTTAAAGGAACCAGTAAGTCGTTCTATATTTGATTATGC
TTTGAGGTCTAAAGATATTACTAGCTTGTTCAGACATCTTCACATGCGTCAGAAGAAACGAAATGGTTCT
CTTCCCGACTGCCCTCCGCCAGAGGATCCTGCCATAGCACAGCTTCTGAAGAAGTTGCTCTCACAGGGAA
TGACAGAGGAAGAGGAAGACAAACTTCTGGCACTGAAAGACTTCATGATGAAATCTAATAAAGCAAAGGC
CAATATAGTGGACCAGAGCCATCTTCATGATAGTAGTCAGAAAGGTGTAATTGACTTGGCAGCTTTAGGC
ATAACTGGGAGACAAGTTGATCTTGTTAAAACCAAACAAGAACCAGATGACAAACGGGCCAGAAAACATG
TAAAACAAGACTCAAATGTAAATGAAGAATGGAAAAGCATGTTTGGGTCACTGGACCCACCAAACATGCC
ACAGGCCCTACCTAAAGGGAGTGATCAGGAGGTGATTCAGACTGGGAAACCTCCTCGTTCCGAGTCCTCT
GCTGGCATTTGTGTCCCTTTGTCAACTTCTTCACAGGTTCCAGAAGTGACAACTGTCCAAAATAAAAAAC
CAGTAATACCGGTTTTAAGTAGTACAATCTTACCATCCACCTATCAGATTCGAATTACAACTTGTAAAAC
TGAACTTCAGCAACTCATCCAGCAAAAGCGGGAGCAGTGCAATGCTGAGAGAATAGCTAAGCAGATGATG
GAAAATGCTGAATGGGAGAGTAAACCACCACCACCTGGATGGCGTCCTAAAGGGCTGTTAGTTGCCCATC
TTCATGAGCATAAATCTGCTGTGAATCGAATTAGAGTCTCTGATGAACACTCACTTTTTGCAACATGTTC
AAATGATGGCACAGTGAAAATCTGGAACAGTCAAAAGATGGAGGGGAAGACCACCACTACCAGATCTATT
CTTACATACAGCCGAATTGGAGGACGAGTCAAGACGCTCACATTCTGCCAAGGCTCCCACTATTTAGCCA
TAGCATCTGATAATGGTGCTGTCCAGCTTCTTGGAATTGAGGCTTCTAAGCTGCCCAAGTCTCCTAAAAT
CCATCCTCTACAAAGCAGAATTCTAGATCAGAAGGAGGACGGTTGTGTTGTGGATATGCATCACTTCAAC
TCTGGAGCACAGTCTGTTCTTGCCTATGCCACTGTGAATGGCTCTCTGGTTGGCTGGGACCTTAGGTCTT
CAAGCAATGCGTGGACTTTAAAGCATGATTTAAAGTCGGGCCTCATCACTTCCTTTGCTGTGGACATCCA
CCAATGCTGGCTCTGCATTGGTACAAGCAGTGGTACCATGGCTTGTTGGGACATGAGGTTCCAGTTGCCA
ATTTCAAGTCACTGTCATCCTTCCAGGGCTCGAATCAGACGCCTCTCAATGCACCCTCTGTATCAGTCCT
GGGTGATTGCAGCTGTTCAGGGCAACAACGAAGTGTCCATGTGGGACATGGAGACTGGTGACAGAAGATT
TACTCTCTGGGCCAGCAGTGCACCACCACTTTCTGAATTACAGCCTTCTCCTCATAGCGTCCATGGTATC
TACTGTAGTCCTGCAGATGGAAATCCTATCCTACTAACAGCTGGCTCAGATATGAAAATAAGGTTTTGGG
ACTTGGCTTACCCAGAAAGGTCCTATGTTGTTGCAGGAAGTACTAGTTCCCCATCTGTGTCCTACTACAG
GAAAATAATTGAAGGCACTGAAGTTGTCCAGGAAATTCAGAATAAGCAGAAAGTAGGACCAAGTGATGAC
ACCCCTCGAAGGGGCCCAGAGTCCCTGCCCGTGGGACATCATGACATCATCACTGATGTCGCCACATTCC
AGACCACACAGGGCTTCATCGTAACTGCTTCTAGAGATGGGATTGTGAAGGTGTGGAAATCAACTTTCTT
GTACAAAGTTGGCATTATAGGAAAGCATTGCTTATCAATTTGTTGCAACGAACAGGTCACTATCAGTCAA
AATAAAATCATTATTTGCATGCAAGCTTAGATCCTCTAGACCAGCCAGGACAGAAATGCCTCGACTTCGC
TGCTACCCAAGGTTGCCGGGTGACGCACACCGTGGAAACGGATGAAGGCACGAACCCAGTGGACATAAGC
CTGTTCGGTTCGTAAGCTGTAATGCAAGTAGCGTATGCGCTCACGCAACTGGTCCAGAACCTTGACCGAA
CGCAGCGGTGGTAACGGCGCAGTGGCGGTTTTCATGGCTTGTTATGACTGTTTTTTTGGGGTACAGTCTA
TGCCTCGGGCATCCAAGCAGCAAGCGCGTTACGCCGTGGGTCGATGTTTGATGTTATGGAGCAGCAACGA
TGTTACGCAGCAGGGCAGTCGCCCTAAAACAAAGTTAAACATTATGAGGGAAGCGGTGATCGCCGAAGTA
TCGACTCAACTATCAGAGGTAGTTGGCGTCATCGAGCGCCATCTCGAACCGACGTTGCTGGCCGTACATT
TGTACGGCTCCGCAGTGGATGGCGGCCTGAAGCCACACAGTGATATTGATTTGCTGGTTACGGTGACCGT
AAGGCTTGATGAAACAACGCGGCGAGCTTTGATCAACGACCTTTTGGAAACTTCGGCTTCCCCTGGAGAG
AGCGAGATTCTCCGCGCTGTAGAAGTCACCATTGTTGTGCACGACGACATCATTCCGTGGCGTTATCCAG
CTAAGCGCGAACTGCAATTTGGAGAATGGCAGCGCAATGACATTCTTGCAGGTATCTTCGAGCCAGCCAC
GATCGACATTGATCTGGCTATCTTGCTGACAAAAGCAAGAGAACATAGCGTTGCCTTGGTAGGTCCAGCG
GCGGAGGAACTCTTTGATCCGGTTCCTGAACAGGATCTATTTGAGGCGCTAAATGAAACCTTAACGCTAT
GGAACTCGCCGCCCGACTGGGCTGGCGATGAGCGAAATGTAGTGCTTACGTTGTCCCGCATTTGGTACAG
CGCAGTAACCGGCAAAATCGCGCCGAAGGATGTCGCTGCCGACTGGGCAATGGAGCGCCTGCCGGCCCAG
TATCAGCCCGTCATACTTGAAGCTAGACAGGCTTATCTTGGACAAGAAGAAGATCGCTTGGCCTCGCGCG
CAGATCAGTTGGAAGAATTTGTCCACTACGTGAAAGGCGAGATCACCAAGGTAGTCGGCAAATAACCCTC
GAGCCACCCATGACCAAAATCCCTTAACGTGAGTTACGCGTCGTTCCACTGAGCGTCAGACCCCGTAGAA
AAGATCAAAGGATCTTCTTGAGATCCTTTTTTTCTGCGCGTAATCTGCTGCTTGCAAACAAAAAAACCAC
CGCTACCAGCGGTGGTTTGTTTGCCGGATCAAGAGCTACCAACTCTTTTTCCGAAGGTAACTGGCTTCAG
CAGAGCGCAGATACCAAATACTGTCCTTCTAGTGTAGCCGTAGTTAGGCCACCACTTCAAGAACTCTGTA
GCACCGCCTACATACCTCGCTCTGCTAATCCTGTTACCAGTGGCTGCTGCCAGTGGCGATAAGTCGTGTC
TTACCGGGTTGGACTCAAGACGATAGTTACCGGATAAGGCGCAGCGGTCGGGCTGAACGGGGGGTTCGTG
CACACAGCCCAGCTTGGAGCGAACGACCTACACCGAACTGAGATACCTACAGCGTGAGCATTGAGAAAGC
GCCACGCTTCCCGAAGGGAGAAAGGCGGACAGGTATCCGGTAAGCGGCAGGGTCGGAACAGGAGAGCGCA
CGAGGGAGCTTCCAGGGGGAAACGCCTGGTATCTTTATAGTCCTGTCGGGTTTCGCCACCTCTGACTTGA
GCGTCGATTTTTGTGATGCTCGTCAGGGGGGCGGAGCCTATGGAAAAACGCCAGCAACGCGGCCTTTTTA
CGGTTCCTGGCCTTTTGCTGGCCTTTTGCTCACATGTTCTTTCCTGCGTTATCCCCTGATTCTGTGGATA
ACCGTATTACCGCCTTTGAGTGAGCTGATACCGCTCGCCGCAGCCGAACGACCGAGCGCAGCGAGTCAGT
GAGCGAGGAAGCGGAAGAGCGCCCAATACGCAAACCGCCTCTCCCCGCGCGTTGGCCGATTCATTAATGC
AGCTGGCACGACAGGTTTCCCGACTGGAAAGCGGGCAGTGAGCGCAACGCAATTAATACGCGTACCGCTA
GCCAGGAAGAGTTTGTAGAAACGCAAAAAGGCCATCCGTCAGGATGGCCTTCTGCTTAGTTTGATGCCTG
GCAGTTTATGGCGGGCGTCCTGCCCGCCACCCTCCGGGCCGTTGCTTCACAACGTTCAAATCCGCTCCCG
GCGGATTTGTCCTACTCAGGAGAGCGTTCACCGACAAACAACAGATAAAACGAAAGGCCCAGTCTTCCGA
CTGAGCCTTTCGTTTTATTTGATGCCTGGCAGTTCCCTACTCTCGCG
Features (pLannotate 1.2.2; 11 found; start..end, strand, type, name):
     18..54      -  CDS            lacZα (fragment): LacZα fragment of β-galactosidase; lacZ fragment
     85..180     +  protein_bind   attL3: mutant version of attL; recombination site for the Gateway® LR reaction LR Clonase™
    186..4259    +  CDS            PIK3R4: PI3R4_HUMAN - Also known as VPS15 From Homo sapiens (Human).
   4264..4357    -  protein_bind   attL2 (fragment): mutant version of attL; recombination site for the Gateway® LR reaction LR Clonase™
   4472..4495    +  promoter       Pc promoter (fragment): intI1 (promoter lies within the coding sequence); class 1 integron promoter
   4671..4727    +  CDS            GmR (fragment): gentamycin acetyltransferase; aacC1; confers resistance to gentamycin
   4734..5525    +  CDS            SmR: aminoglycoside adenylyltransferase (Murphy, 1985); aadA; confers resistance to spectinomycin and streptomycin
   5618..6206    +  rep_origin     ori: high-copy-number ColE1/pMB1/pBR322/pUC origin of replication
   6389..6481    +  CDS            lacI (fragment): lac repressor; lacI; The lac repressor binds to the lac operator to inhibit transcription in E. coli. This inhibition can be relieved by adding lactose or isopropyl-β-D-thiogalactopyranoside (IPTG).
   6536..6563    -  terminator     rrnB T2 terminator: transcription terminator T2 from the E. coli rrnB gene
   6695..6738    +  terminator     rrnB T1 terminator: Escherichia coli rrnB; transcription terminator T1 from the E. coli rrnB gene
