[The description below was written by a language model from this plasmid's Addgene catalogue record and pLannotate feature annotations shown in this document.]
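Description:
R777-E178 Hs.PIK3R4-nostop is a Gateway entry clone built on the pDonor-255 backbone (about 2.7 kb without insert) that carries the human PIK3R4 open reading frame, corresponding to NM_014602.2. PIK3R4, also known as VPS15 or p150, is represented by a 4,074 bp coding sequence from which the stop codon has been omitted, so that after transfer into a suitable destination vector the protein can be read through into a C-terminal tag or fusion partner. The full annotated sequence is 6,767 nt. The plasmid is maintained in E. coli from a high-copy ColE1/pUC-type origin and is selected with spectinomycin through an aadA (SmR) aminoglycoside adenylyltransferase gene. This gene lies downstream of a fragment of the class 1 integron Pc promoter and a short gentamicin acetyltransferase remnant.

The ORF is flanked by attL recombination sites, which are the substrates for the LR Clonase reaction that moves the insert in a defined orientation into attR-containing destination vectors. The automated annotation labels the upstream site as attL3 and the downstream one as a fragment of attL2; the catalogue fields do not specify which attL variants are present, so that assignment should be treated with caution. The record annotates no promoter that would drive PIK3R4, as expected for an entry clone meant as a shuttle rather than an expression construct. rrnB T1 and T2 terminators sit in the backbone upstream of the cassette, where they would help insulate the insert from stray bacterial transcription. Short lacZα and lacI fragments are backbone remnants without evident function. The typical use is generating expression clones of C-terminally tagged PIK3R4 for the host system of choice.
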