Addgene plasmid #70462: R777-E178 Hs.PIK3R4-nostop
Purpose: Gateway ORF clone of human PIK3R4 [NM_014602.2] without stop codon (for C-terminal fusions)
Depositing lab: Dominic Esposito. Depositing organization: National Cancer Institute (NCI).
Backbone
  Vector backbone: pDonor-255
  Backbone size w/o insert (bp): 2693
  Vector type: Gateway Entry Clone
Growth in bacteria
  Bacterial resistance: Spectinomycin, 50 μg/mL
  Growth temperature: 37°C
  Growth strain: DH10B
  Copy number: High Copy
Gene/Insert
  Gene/Insert name: PIK3R4 (alt name: NM_014602.2)
  Species: H. sapiens (human)
  Insert size (bp): 4074
  Entrez Gene: PIK3R4 (a.k.a. VPS15, p150)
  Cloning method: Gateway Cloning
  Sequencing primers: 5′ M13F 23-mer (5'-CCCAGTCACGACGTTGTAAAACG); 3′ attLR 23-mer (5'-TAACATCAGAGATTTTGAGACAC)
Terms and licenses: Academic/Nonprofit Terms; Industry Terms: Not Available to Industry
How to cite: R777-E178 Hs.PIK3R4-nostop was a gift from Dominic Esposito (Addgene plasmid # 70462 ; http://n2t.net/addgene:70462 ; RRID:Addgene_70462)
