>Addgene plasmid #70462 | R777-E178 Hs.PIK3R4-nostop | addgene partial sequence | sequence record 132184 | pCR8_R1 5'-cgaaccgaacaggcttatgt-3'
GGTGTGCGTCACCCGGCAACCTTGGGTAGCAGCGAAGTCGAGGCATTTCTGTCCTGGCTGGTCTAGAGGA
TCTAAGCTTGCATGCAAATAATGATTTTATTTTGACTGATAGTGACCTGTTCGTTGCAACAAATTGATAA
GCAATGCTTTCCTATAATGCCAACTTTGTACAAGAAAGTTGATTTCCACACCTTCACAATCCCATCTCTA
GAAGCAGTTACGATGAAGCCCTGTGTGGTCTGGAATGTGGCGACATCAGTGATGATGTCATGATGTCCCA
CGGGCAGGGACTCTGGGCCCCTTCGAGGGGTGTCATCACTTGGTCCTACTTTCTGCTTATTCTGAATTTC
CTGGACAACTTCAGTGCCTTCAATTATTTTCCTGTAGTAGGACACAGATGGGGAACTAGTACTTCCTGCA
ACAACATAGGACCTTTCTGGGTAAGCCAAGTCCCAAAACCTTATTTTCATATCTGAGCCAGCTGTTAGTA
GGATAGGATTTCCATCTGCAGGACTACAGTAGATACCATGGACGCTATGAGGAGAAGGCTGTAATTCAGA
AAGTGGTGGTGCACTGCTGGCCCAGAGAGTAAATCTTCTGTCACCAGTCTCCATGTCCCACATGGACACT
TCGTTGTTGCCCTGAACAGCTGCAATCACCCAGGACTGATACAGAGGGTGCATTGAGAGGCGTCTGATTC
GAGCCCTGGAAGGATGACAGTGACTTGAAATTGGCAACTGGAACCTCATGTCCCAACAAGCCATGGTACC
ACTGCTTGTACCAATGCAGAGCCAGCATTGGTGGATGTCCACAGCAAAGGAAGTGATGAGGCCCGACTTT
AAATCATGCTTTAAAGTCCACGCATTGCTTGAAGACCTAAGGTCCCAGCCAACCAGAGAGCCATTCACAG
TGGCATAGGCAAGAACAGACTGTGCTCCAGAGTTGAAGTGATGCATATCCACAACACAACCGTCCTCCTT
CTGATCTAGAATTCTGCTTTGTAGAGGATGGATTTTAGGAGACTTGGGCAGCTT
